Addgene plasmid #146669: pLNHA-C1-HsPatL1-mut3_J
Purpose: Mammalian Expression of HsPatL1-mut3
Depositing lab: Elisa Izaurralde. Depositing organization: Max Planck Institute for Developmental Biology. Publication: The C-terminal alpha-alpha superhelix of Pat is required for mRNA decapping in metazoa. Braun JE, Tritschler F, Haas G, Igreja C, Truffault V, Weichenrieder O, Izaurralde E. EMBO J. 2010 Jul 21. 29(14):2368-80. 10.1038/emboj.2010.124 PubMed 20543818.
Backbone
  Vector backbone: Unknown
  Vector type: Mammalian Expression
Growth in bacteria
  Bacterial resistance: Kanamycin, 50 μg/mL
  Growth temperature: 37°C
  Growth strain: DH5alpha
  Copy number: High Copy
Gene/Insert
  Gene/Insert name: HsPatL1-mut3
  Species: H. sapiens (human)
  Entrez Gene: PATL1 (a.k.a. Pat1b, hPat1b)
  Cloning method: Unknown
Terms and licenses: Academic/Nonprofit Terms; Industry Terms: Not Available to Industry
Depositor comments: ORF extracted from NCBI: NM_152716.2 Plasmids from this collection were made available to the research community and donated after the lab closed. Please note that the sequence provided by the depositing laboratory may be theoretical/predicted or based on Sanger sequencing results. There may be discrepancies between sequencing results obtained by Addgene and the depositor sequence. If an Addgene verified sequence is not available, please contact before placing your order to request that our lab fully sequence the plasmid.
How to cite: pLNHA-C1-HsPatL1-mut3_J was a gift from Elisa Izaurralde (Addgene plasmid # 146669 ; http://n2t.net/addgene:146669 ; RRID:Addgene_146669)
