[The description below was written by a language model from this plasmid's Addgene catalogue record and pLannotate feature annotations shown in this document.]
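Description:
pLNHA-C1-HsPatL1-mut3_J is a 6,461-nt mammalian expression plasmid for producing a mutant form of human PATL1 (also called Pat1b), a protein studied in the context of mRNA decapping. The record lists the backbone as unknown. The feature layout combines a CMV enhancer/promoter, an N-terminal tag region, an insert followed by a multiple cloning site fragment, an SV40 poly(A) signal, an f1 ori and a dual-promoter NeoR/KanR cassette, which is typical of C1-style vectors where the tag precedes the insert. In bacteria the plasmid replicates from a high-copy ColE1/pUC-type origin and is selected with kanamycin. The Tn5 aminoglycoside phosphotransferase gene is driven by the bacterial AmpR (bla) promoter and also by the SV40 early promoter, and it ends in an HSV TK poly(A) signal, so it could also support G418 selection in mammalian cells.

The expression cassette places a short fragment of the bacteriophage lambda N protein upstream of the PATL1 coding sequence, followed by an HA epitope (annotated as a partial 3xHA match). The "LNHA" in the plasmid name fits this lambda N–HA arrangement. The lambda N peptide is commonly used to tether a fusion protein to reporter mRNAs carrying boxB hairpins, while HA allows detection or immunoprecipitation. The record itself states only mammalian expression as the purpose. A small T7 promoter lies between the CMV promoter and the ORF. The short hits annotated as HIV-1 LTR, SV40 large T antigen, ble and bGH poly(A) are fragments and probably represent vector remnants or incidental matches. The ORF derives from the human reference transcript, but the record does not state which substitutions define "mut3". The depositor sequence may also be theoretical rather than fully verified.
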