Features (pLannotate 1.2.2; 18 found; start..end, strand, type, name):
     61..364     +  enhancer       CMV enhancer: human cytomegalovirus immediate early enhancer
    365..568     +  promoter       CMV promoter: human cytomegalovirus (CMV) immediate early promoter
    564..597     +  LTR            5' LTR (truncated) (fragment): truncated 5' long terminal repeat (LTR) from HIV-1
    613..631     +  promoter       T7 promoter: promoter for bacteriophage T7 RNA polymerase
    665..730     +  CDS            N (fragment): REGN_LAMBD - Experimental evidence at protein level: Swiss-Prot protein existence level 1. Plays a role as a transcriptional antitermination factor that allows the virus to initiate its lytic phase. Activates expression of the delayed viral early genes by modifying host RNA polymerase (RNAP) into a form that is resistant to termination signals. This antitermination function requires the host NusA protein which serves to stabilize the interaction between antitermination protein N and host RNA polymerase. From Escherichia phage lambda (Bacteriophage lambda).
    755..781     +  CDS            3xHA (fragment): three tandem HA epitope tags
    797..3070    +  CDS            PATL1: PATL1_HUMAN - Experimental evidence at protein level: Swiss-Prot protein existence level 1. (Microbial infection) In case of infection, required for translation and replication of hepatitis C virus (HCV). From Homo sapiens (Human).
   3077..3125    +  misc_feature   MCS (fragment): multiple cloning site
   3142..3226    +  CDS            large T antigen (fragment): large T antigen from SV40 (simian virus 40)
   3249..3370    +  polyA_signal   SV40 poly(A) signal: SV40 polyadenylation signal
   3404..3832    -  rep_origin     f1 ori (sequence partly withheld): f1 bacteriophage origin of replication; arrow indicates direction of (+) strand synthesis
   3859..3963    +  promoter       AmpR promoter: bla
   3965..4322    +  promoter       SV40 promoter: SV40 enhancer and early promoter
   4357..5151    +  CDS            NeoR/KanR: aminoglycoside phosphotransferase from Tn5; aph(3')-II (or nptII); confers resistance to neomycin, kanamycin, and G418 (Geneticin®)
   5172..5324    +  CDS            ble (fragment): BLE_KLEPN - Experimental evidence at protein level: Swiss-Prot protein existence level 1. Binding protein with a strong affinity to the bleomycin family of antibiotics. Binds to CL990; an antimitotic-antibiotic compound. From Klebsiella pneumoniae.
   5383..5430    +  polyA_signal   HSV TK poly(A) signal: herpes simplex virus thymidine kinase polyadenylation signal (Cole and Stacy, 1985)
   5521..5537    -  polyA_signal   bGH poly(A) signal (fragment): bovine growth hormone polyadenylation signal
   5759..6347    +  rep_origin     ori: high-copy-number ColE1/pMB1/pBR322/pUC origin of replication
>Addgene plasmid #146669 | pLNHA-C1-HsPatL1-mut3_J | depositor full sequence | sequence record 289115 | Full Sequence
TAGTTATTAATAGTAATCAATTACGGGGTCATTAGTTCATAGCCCATATATGGAGTTCCGCGTTACATAA
CTTACGGTAAATGGCCCGCCTGGCTGACCGCCCAACGACCCCCGCCCATTGACGTCAATAATGACGTATG
TTCCCATAGTAACGCCAATAGGGACTTTCCATTGACGTCAATGGGTGGAGTATTTACGGTAAACTGCCCA
CTTGGCAGTACATCAAGTGTATCATATGCCAAGTACGCCCCCTATTGACGTCAATGACGGTAAATGGCCC
GCCTGGCATTATGCCCAGTACATGACCTTATGGGACTTTCCTACTTGGCAGTACATCTACGTATTAGTCA
TCGCTATTACCATGGTGATGCGGTTTTGGCAGTACATCAATGGGCGTGGATAGCGGTTTGACTCACGGGG
ATTTCCAAGTCTCCACCCCATTGACGTCAATGGGAGTTTGTTTTGGCACCAAAATCAACGGGACTTTCCA
AAATGTCGTAACAACTCCGCCCCATTGACGCAAATGGGCGGTAGGCGTGTACGGTGGGAGGTCTATATAA
GCAGAGCTCTCTGGCTAACTAGAGAACCCACTGCTTACTGGCTTATCGAAATTAATACGACTCACTATAG
GGAGACCCAAGCTCTAGCGCTACCGGTCGCCACCATGGACGCACAAACACGACGACGTGAGCGTCGCGCT
GAGAAACAAGCTCAATGGAAAGCTGCAAACGGTGGATCTCCTCCACATATGGCTTACCCATACGATGTTC
CAGATTACGCTCCTCCATCTCGAGCTATGTTCCGCTACGAGTCTTTGGAGGATTGTCCTCTGGATGAAGA
TGAAGATGCATTTCAGGGACTGGGAGAAGAAGATGAAGAGATTGATCAATTCAATGATGATACATTTGGG
TCAGGTGCAGTTGATGATGATTGGCAGGAAGCACATGAGCGCCTGGCTGAATTGGAAGAAAAGCTACCAG
TGGCAGTTAATGAACAAACAGGCAATGGAGAGAGAGATGAAATGGACTTGTTGGGTGACCATGAGGAGAA
TCTGGCAGAAAGGCTCAGTAAGATGGTGATTGAAAATGAACTAGAAGATCCAGCTATTATGAGGGCAGTG
CAGACCAGGCCAGTTTTACAACCCCAACCAGGAAGTCTGAATTCCAGTATCTGGGATGGATCTGAAGTTC
TGAGGCGAATCCGAGGACCACTGCTTGCTCAGGAAATGCCTACAGTGTCTGTATTAGAATATGCTTTGCC
TCAGAGGCCCCCCCAGGGTCCAGAAGATGATCGGGACCTTTCTGAACGAGCATTACCAAGGCGGTCAACT
TCACCTATCATTGGCAGTCCTCCTGTTAGAGCTGTCCCCATAGGCACCCCACCTAAACAGATGGCTGTAC
CCAGCTTCACCCAACAGATTCTGTGTCCGAAGCCTGTCCATGTTCGGCCCCCAATGCCACCTCGTTATCC
TGCTCCCTATGGTGAGAGGATGTCTCCAAACCAGCTCTGCAGTGTCCCGAACTCTTCCCTCCTGGGTCAC
CCTTTTCCTCCTAGTGTTCCTCCTGTTCTCAGCCCCCTCCAGAGAGCACAGCTTCTTGGAGGAGCACAGC
TACAGCCTGGACGGATGTCTCCCAGCCAGTTTGCACGGGTCCCTGGATTTGTTGGTAGTCCACTTGCTGC
CATGAATCCCAAGTTGCTACAAGGGCGAGTTGGGCAGATGCTTCCCCCAGCACCAGGCTTCCGTGCCTTC
TTTAGTGCTCCACCCTCCGCTACACCACCTCCACAGCAGCACCCTCCTGGCCCAGGACCCCACCTGCAAA
ACCTAAGATCTCAGGCCCCAATGTTTAGACCGGACACAACTCACCTCCATCCACAGCACCGTCGACTCTT
GCATCAGAGACAGCAACAGAATAGAAGTCAGCATCGGAATCTCAATGGTGCGGGAGATAGAGGAAGTCAC
CGGAGCAGTCATCAAGATCATCTCCGAAAGGATCCATATGCCAATCTCATGTTGCAGCGGGAAAAGGATT
GGGTCTCTAAAATCCAGATGATGCAACTGCAAAGCACTGATCCCTACCTGGATGATTTTTATTACCAGAA
TTACTTTGAAAAACTGGAGAAACTGTCAGCTGCTGAAGAAATACAAGGTGATGGCCCTAAGAAGGAGCGC
ACCAAGCTTATCACCCCTCAGGTGGCCAAACTGGAGCACGCCTATAAGCCAGTGCAATTTGAGGGCTCTT
TGGGAAAGCTTACCGTTTCTAGTGTGAATAATCCCCGAAAAATGATTGATGCTGTTGTGACATCTCGGAG
TGAGGATGATGAGACAAAAGAAAAACAAGTTCGAGACAAGAGGAGAAAAACCCTTGTTATAATTGAGAAA
ACCTACAGCTTACTCCTTGATGTGGAGGACGGATCTGGGTCTGGATCTGGGAGAAAGCACAAAATTTGTA
GCATGTATGACAACTTAAGGGGGAAATTGCCTGGACAAGAGAGGCCTAGTGATGACCACTTTGTACAGAT
CATGTGTATCCGAAAAGGGAAGAGAATGGTTGCCCGTATTCTTCCTTTCCTCTCCACAGAGCAAGCAGCT
GACATTCTCATGACAACAGCCAGGAACCTCCCTTTCCTTATCAAGAAGGATGCACAAGATGAGGTGCTGC
CATGCTTACTGAGTCCCTTCTCTCTCCTTCTCTATCATCTTCCATCAGTGAGTATCACCAGCCTTTTGCG
ACAGCTAATGAACCTACCTCAAAGTGCAGCTACACCAGCACTCTCCAATCCTCACCTCACTGCTGTGCTC
CAGAACAAGTTTGGCCTGTCACTGCTCCTCATCCTCCTGAGCCGTGGTGAAGACCTACAGAGTTCAGACC
CTGCTACAGAATCAACACAAAATAATCAGTGGACGGAGGTGATGTTCATGGCAACACGAGAACTTCTGCG
GATTCCCCAAGCAGCCCTGGCCAAGCCAATCTCTATACCTACAAACCTAGTGTCCCTCTTTTCTCGCTAT
GTTGACCGGCAGAAACTGAACTTGCTGGAGACAAAACTGCAGCTAGTTCAGGGGATACGATAATCTAGCT
CAAGCTTCGAATTCTGCAGTCGACGGTACCGCGGGCCCGGGATCCACCGGATCTAGATAACTGATCATAA
TCAGCCATACCACATTTGTAGAGGTTTTACTTGCTTTAAAAAACCTCCCACACCTCCCCCTGAACCTGAA
ACATAAAATGAATGCAATTGTTGTTGTTAACTTGTTTATTGCAGCTTATAATGGTTACAAATAAAGCAAT
AGCATCACAAATTTCACAAATAAAGCATTTTTTTCACTGCATTCTAGTTGTGGTTTGTCCAAACTCATCA
ATGTATCTTAACGCGTAAATTGTAAGCGTTAATATTTTGTTAAAATTCGCGTTAAATTTTTGTTAAATCA
GCTCATTTTTTAACCAATAGGCCGAAATCGGCAAAATCCCTTATAAATCAAAAGAATAGACCGAGATAGG
GT
[37 nt withheld, positions 3503-3539]
AAAGAACGTGGACTCCAACGTCAAAGG
[49 nt withheld, positions 3567-3615]
T
[91 nt withheld, positions 3617-3707]
G
[124 nt withheld, positions 3709-3832]
CAGGTGGCACTTTTCGGGGAAATGTGCGCGGAACCCCTATTTGTTTATTTTTCTAAATACATTCAAATAT
GTATCCGCTCATGAGACAATAACCCTGATAAATGCTTCAATAATATTGAAAAAGGAAGAGTCCTGAGGCG
GAAAGAACCAGCTGTGGAATGTGTGTCAGTTAGGGTGTGGAAAGTCCCCAGGCTCCCCAGCAGGCAGAAG
TATGCAAAGCATGCATCTCAATTAGTCAGCAACCAGGTGTGGAAAGTCCCCAGGCTCCCCAGCAGGCAGA
AGTATGCAAAGCATGCATCTCAATTAGTCAGCAACCATAGTCCCGCCCCTAACTCCGCCCATCCCGCCCC
TAACTCCGCCCAGTTCCGCCCATTCTCCGCCCCATGGCTGACTAATTTTTTTTATTTATGCAGAGGCCGA
GGCCGCCTCGGCCTCTGAGCTATTCCAGAAGTAGTGAGGAGGCTTTTTTGGAGGCCTAGGCTTTTGCAAA
GATCGATCAAGAGACAGGATGAGGATCGTTTCGCATGATTGAACAAGATGGATTGCACGCAGGTTCTCCG
GCCGCTTGGGTGGAGAGGCTATTCGGCTATGACTGGGCACAACAGACAATCGGCTGCTCTGATGCCGCCG
TGTTCCGGCTGTCAGCGCAGGGGCGCCCGGTTCTTTTTGTCAAGACCGACCTGTCCGGTGCCCTGAATGA
ACTGCAAGACGAGGCAGCGCGGCTATCGTGGCTGGCCACGACGGGCGTTCCTTGCGCAGCTGTGCTCGAC
GTTGTCACTGAAGCGGGAAGGGACTGGCTGCTATTGGGCGAAGTGCCGGGGCAGGATCTCCTGTCATCTC
ACCTTGCTCCTGCCGAGAAAGTATCCATCATGGCTGATGCAATGCGGCGGCTGCATACGCTTGATCCGGC
TACCTGCCCATTCGACCACCAAGCGAAACATCGCATCGAGCGAGCACGTACTCGGATGGAAGCCGGTCTT
GTCGATCAGGATGATCTGGACGAAGAGCATCAGGGGCTCGCGCCAGCCGAACTGTTCGCCAGGCTCAAGG
CGAGCATGCCCGACGGCGAGGATCTCGTCGTGACCCATGGCGATGCCTGCTTGCCGAATATCATGGTGGA
AAATGGCCGCTTTTCTGGATTCATCGACTGTGGCCGGCTGGGTGTGGCGGACCGCTATCAGGACATAGCG
TTGGCTACCCGTGATATTGCTGAAGAGCTTGGCGGCGAATGGGCTGACCGCTTCCTCGTGCTTTACGGTA
TCGCCGCTCCCGATTCGCAGCGCATCGCCTTCTATCGCCTTCTTGACGAGTTCTTCTGAGCGGGACTCTG
GGGTTCGAAATGACCGACCAAGCGACGCCCAACCTGCCATCACGAGATTTCGATTCCACCGCCGCCTTCT
ATGAAAGGTTGGGCTTCGGAATCGTTTTCCGGGACGCCGGCTGGATGATCCTCCAGCGCGGGGATCTCAT
GCTGGAGTTCTTCGCCCACCCTAGGGGGAGGCTAACTGAAACACGGAAGGAGACAATACCGGAAGGAACC
CGCGCTATGACGGCAATAAAAAGACAGAATAAAACGCACGGTGTTGGGTCGTTTGTTCATAAACGCGGGG
TTCGGTCCCAGGGCTGGCACTCTGTCGATACCCCACCGAGACCCCATTGGGGCCAATACGCCCGCGTTTC
TTCCTTTTCCCCACCCCACCCCCCAAGTTCGGGTGAAGGCCCAGGGCTCGCAGCCAACGTCGGGGCGGCA
GGCCCTGCCATAGCCTCAGGTTACTCATATATACTTTAGATTGATTTAAAACTTCATTTTTAATTTAAAA
GGATCTAGGTGAAGATCCTTTTTGATAATCTCATGACCAAAATCCCTTAACGTGAGTTTTCGTTCCACTG
AGCGTCAGACCCCGTAGAAAAGATCAAAGGATCTTCTTGAGATCCTTTTTTTCTGCGCGTAATCTGCTGC
TTGCAAACAAAAAAACCACCGCTACCAGCGGTGGTTTGTTTGCCGGATCAAGAGCTACCAACTCTTTTTC
CGAAGGTAACTGGCTTCAGCAGAGCGCAGATACCAAATACTGTCCTTCTAGTGTAGCCGTAGTTAGGCCA
CCACTTCAAGAACTCTGTAGCACCGCCTACATACCTCGCTCTGCTAATCCTGTTACCAGTGGCTGCTGCC
AGTGGCGATAAGTCGTGTCTTACCGGGTTGGACTCAAGACGATAGTTACCGGATAAGGCGCAGCGGTCGG
GCTGAACGGGGGGTTCGTGCACACAGCCCAGCTTGGAGCGAACGACCTACACCGAACTGAGATACCTACA
GCGTGAGCTATGAGAAAGCGCCACGCTTCCCGAAGGGAGAAAGGCGGACAGGTATCCGGTAAGCGGCAGG
GTCGGAACAGGAGAGCGCACGAGGGAGCTTCCAGGGGGAAACGCCTGGTATCTTTATAGTCCTGTCGGGT
TTCGCCACCTCTGACTTGAGCGTCGATTTTTGTGATGCTCGTCAGGGGGGCGGAGCCTATGGAAAAACGC
CAGCAACGCGGCCTTTTTACGGTTCCTGGCCTTTTGCTGGCCTTTTGCTCACATGTTCTTTCCTGCGTTA
TCCCCTGATTCTGTGGATAACCGTATTACCGCCATGCAT
